Addgene plasmid #219022: SFFV-KLF4-Brd 41
Purpose: Transcription factor KLF4 with a specific barcode assigned.
Depositing lab: Filipe Pereira. Depositing organization: Center for Neuroscience and Cell Biology, University of Coimbra. Publication: A combinatorial transcription factor screening platform for immune cell reprogramming. Kurochkin I, Altman AR, Caiado I, Pertiga-Cabral D, Halitzki E, Minaeva M, Zimmermannova O, Henriques-Oliveira L, Klein D, Nair M, Oliveira D, Cajal LR, Knittel R, Feick C, Ringner M, Martin M, Cirovic B, Pires CF, Rosa FF, Sitnicka E, Theis FJ, Pereira CF. Cell Syst. 2026 Jan 21;17(1):101457. doi: 10.1016/j.cels.2025.101457. Epub 2026 Jan 14. PubMed 41539305.
Backbone
  Vector backbone: SFFV-MCS
  Backbone size w/o insert (bp): 6638
  Vector type: Lentiviral
Growth in bacteria
  Bacterial resistance: Ampicillin, 100 μg/mL
  Growth temperature: 37°C
  Growth strain: NEB Stable
  Copy number: High Copy
Gene/Insert
  Gene/Insert name: KLF4
  Species: H. sapiens (human)
  Insert size (bp): 1440
  Entrez Gene: KLF4 (a.k.a. EZF, GKLF)
  Promoter: The spleen focus-forming virus (SFFV) promoter
  Cloning method: Restriction Enzyme; 5′ cloning site Bsp119I (not destroyed); 3′ cloning site BstHI (not destroyed)
Terms and licenses: Academic/Nonprofit Terms; Industry Terms: Not Available to Industry
Depositor comments: Barcode sequence cloned into XbaI restriction site. Design of plasmid is as follows: SFFV-[TF sequence]-WPRE-[Barcode sequence].
How to cite: SFFV-KLF4-Brd 41 was a gift from Filipe Pereira (Addgene plasmid # 219022 ; http://n2t.net/addgene:219022 ; RRID:Addgene_219022)
