[The description below was written by a language model from this plasmid's Addgene catalogue record and pLannotate feature annotations shown in this document.]
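Description:
SFFV-KLF4-Brd 41 is a third-generation-style, self-inactivating HIV-1 lentiviral transfer plasmid built on the SFFV-MCS backbone, carrying human KLF4 together with a construct-specific DNA barcode. It is propagated in E. coli through a high-copy ColE1/pUC-type origin with ampicillin selection (AmpR). The backbone also retains an f1 origin, remnants of the lac/lacZα region and flanking T7 and T3 promoters from its pBluescript-like ancestry. The sequenced record is 8,078 nt, which fits the stated backbone plus an insert of about 1.4 kb.

The viral cassette begins with an RSV promoter fused to a truncated 5' LTR, which drives Tat-independent production of the genomic RNA in packaging cells. This is followed by the Ψ packaging signal with a partial gag region, the RRE for Rev-dependent nuclear export, and the cPPT/CTS, which aids nuclear import in target cells. Inside the provirus, the spleen focus-forming virus (SFFV) promoter, a strong promoter widely used in haematopoietic cells, drives the KLF4 coding sequence cloned between retained multiple-cloning-site fragments. The automated annotation matched this ORF to the mouse Klf4 protein entry, whereas the catalogue lists the insert as human; this probably reflects homology-based matching. A WPRE downstream enhances transcript stability and expression. According to the depositor, the barcode sits after the WPRE at an XbaI site, although it is not separately annotated in the feature table. The cassette ends in a ΔU3 3' LTR, followed by an SV40 polyadenylation signal and SV40 origin. No mammalian selection marker or reporter is annotated.

The construct belongs to a barcoded transcription factor collection for combinatorial screening of immune cell reprogramming. Because the barcode lies within the transcribed region, it presumably allows the delivered factor to be identified from sequencing readouts.
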