Features (pLannotate 1.2.2; 29 found; start..end, strand, type, name):
     94..112     -  promoter       T7 promoter: promoter for bacteriophage T7 RNA polymerase
    120..275     +  CDS            lacZα (fragment): LacZα fragment of β-galactosidase; lacZ fragment
    280..708     +  rep_origin     f1 ori (sequence partly withheld): f1 bacteriophage origin of replication; arrow indicates direction of (+) strand synthesis
    761..865     +  promoter       AmpR promoter: bla
    866..1726    +  CDS            AmpR: β-lactamase; bla; confers resistance to ampicillin, carbenicillin, and related antibiotics
   1897..2485    +  rep_origin     ori: high-copy-number ColE1/pMB1/pBR322/pUC origin of replication
   2668..2760    +  CDS            lacI (fragment): lac repressor; lacI; The lac repressor binds to the lac operator to inhibit transcription in E. coli. This inhibition can be relieved by adding lactose or isopropyl-β-D-thiogalactopyranoside (IPTG).
   2773..2794    +  protein_bind   CAP binding site: CAP binding activates transcription in the presence of cAMP. E. coli catabolite activator protein
   2809..2839    +  promoter       lac promoter: promoter for the E. coli lac operon
   2847..2863    +  protein_bind   lac operator: The lac repressor binds to the lac operator to inhibit transcription in E. coli. This inhibition can be relieved by adding lactose or isopropyl-β-D-thiogalactopyranoside (IPTG). lac repressor encoded by lacI
   2908..2926    +  promoter       T3 promoter: promoter for bacteriophage T3 RNA polymerase
   2954..3180    +  promoter       RSV promoter: Rous sarcoma virus enhancer/promoter
   3181..3361    +  LTR            5' LTR (truncated): truncated 5' long terminal repeat (LTR) from HIV-1
   3408..3533    +  misc_feature   HIV-1 Ψ: packaging signal of human immunodeficiency virus type 1
   3517..3880    +  CDS            HIV-1 gag (fragment): gag protein from human immunodeficiency virus 1; gag
   4026..4259    +  misc_feature   RRE: The Rev response element (RRE) of HIV-1 allows for Rev-dependent mRNA export from the nucleus to the cytoplasm.
   4636..4736    +  CDS            Rev (fragment): human immunodeficiency virus 1 (HIV-1) Rev protein; rev; enhances nuclear export of unspliced and incompletely spliced viral mRNAs
   4755..4872    +  misc_feature   cPPT/CTS: central polypurine tract and central termination sequence of HIV-1
   4906..5307    +  promoter       SFFV promoter: spleen focus-forming virus long terminal repeat (LTR) promoter
   5317..5340    +  misc_feature   MCS (fragment): pBluescript multiple cloning site
   5365..6801    +  CDS            Klf4: KLF4_MOUSE - Also known as Ezf, Gklf, Zie. Experimental evidence at protein level: Swiss-Prot protein existence level 1. Transcription factor; can act both as activator and as repressor. Binds the 5'-CACCC-3' core sequence. Binds to the promoter region of its own gene and can activate its own transcription. Regulates the expression of key transcription factors during embryonic development. Plays an important role in maintaining embryonic stem cells, and in preventing their differentiation. Required for establishing the barrier function of the skin and for postnatal maturation and maintenance o
   6812..6837    +  misc_feature   MCS (fragment): pBluescript multiple cloning site
   6837..6896    +  CDS            S (fragment): HBSAG_WHV6 - Experimental evidence at transcript level: Swiss-Prot protein existence level 2. The middle envelope protein plays an important role in the budding of the virion. It is involved in the induction of budding in a nucleocapsid independent way. In this process the majority of envelope proteins bud to form subviral lipoprotein particles of 22 nm of diameter that do not contain a nucleocapsid (By similarity). From Woodchuck hepatitis B virus (isolate w64/pWS23) (WHV).
   7028..7431    +  misc_feature   WPRE: woodchuck hepatitis virus posttranscriptional regulatory element
   7489..7548    +  CDS            nef (fragment): NEF_HV1Z2 - Experimental evidence at protein level: Swiss-Prot protein existence level 1. Extracellular Nef protein targets CD4(+) T-lymphocytes for apoptosis by interacting with CXCR4 surface receptors. From Human immunodeficiency virus type 1 group M subtype D (isolate Z2/CDC-Z34) (HIV-1).
   7550..7783    +  LTR            3' LTR (ΔU3): self-inactivating 3' long terminal repeat (LTR) from HIV-1
   7855..7976    +  polyA_signal   SV40 poly(A) signal: SV40 polyadenylation signal
   7995..8016    +  rep_origin     SV40 ori (fragment): SV40 origin of replication
   8016..73      +  rep_origin     SV40 ori (across the origin): SV40 origin of replication
>Addgene plasmid #219022 | SFFV-KLF4-Brd 41 | addgene full sequence | sequence record 448873 | Addgene NGS Result
ATTTATGCAGAGGCCGAGGCCGCCTCGGCCTCTGAGCTATTCCAGAAGTAGTGAGGAGGCTTTTTTGGAG
GCCTAGGGACGTACCCAATTCGCCCTATAGTGAGTCGTATTACGCGCGCTCACTGGCCGTCGTTTTACAA
CGTCGTGACTGGGAAAACCCTGGCGTTACCCAACTTAATCGCCTTGCAGCACATCCCCCTTTCGCCAGCT
GGCGTAATAGCGAAGAGGCCCGCACCGATCGCCCTTCCCAACAGTTGCGCAGCCTGAATGGCGAATGGG
[124 nt withheld, positions 280-403]
C
[91 nt withheld, positions 405-495]
A
[49 nt withheld, positions 497-545]
CCTTTGACGTTGGAGTCCACGTTCTTT
[37 nt withheld, positions 573-609]
ACCCTATCTCGGTCTATTCTTTTGATTTATAAGGGATTTTGCCGATTTCGGCCTATTGGTTAAAAAATGA
GCTGATTTAACAAAAATTTAACGCGAATTTTAACAAAATATTAACGCTTACAATTTAGGTGGCACTTTTC
GGGGAAATGTGCGCGGAACCCCTATTTGTTTATTTTTCTAAATACATTCAAATATGTATCCGCTCATGAG
ACAATAACCCTGATAAATGCTTCAATAATATTGAAAAAGGAAGAGTATGAGTATTCAACATTTCCGTGTC
GCCCTTATTCCCTTTTTTGCGGCATTTTGCCTTCCTGTTTTTGCTCACCCAGAAACGCTGGTGAAAGTAA
AAGATGCTGAAGATCAGTTGGGTGCACGAGTGGGTTACATCGAACTGGATCTCAACAGCGGTAAGATCCT
TGAGAGTTTTCGCCCCGAAGAACGTTTTCCAATGATGAGCACTTTTAAAGTTCTGCTATGTGGCGCGGTA
TTATCCCGTATTGACGCCGGGCAAGAGCAACTCGGTCGCCGCATACACTATTCTCAGAATGACTTGGTTG
AGTACTCACCAGTCACAGAAAAGCATCTTACGGATGGCATGACAGTAAGAGAATTATGCAGTGCTGCCAT
AACCATGAGTGATAACACTGCGGCCAACTTACTTCTGACAACGATCGGAGGACCGAAGGAGCTAACCGCT
TTTTTGCACAACATGGGGGATCATGTAACTCGCCTTGATCGTTGGGAACCGGAGCTGAATGAAGCCATAC
CAAACGACGAGCGTGACACCACGATGCCTGTAGCAATGGCAACAACGTTGCGCAAACTATTAACTGGCGA
ACTACTTACTCTAGCTTCCCGGCAACAATTAATAGACTGGATGGAGGCGGATAAAGTTGCAGGACCACTT
CTGCGCTCGGCCCTTCCGGCTGGCTGGTTTATTGCTGATAAATCTGGAGCCGGTGAGCGTGGGTCTCGCG
GTATCATTGCAGCACTGGGGCCAGATGGTAAGCCCTCCCGTATCGTAGTTATCTACACGACGGGGAGTCA
GGCAACTATGGATGAACGAAATAGACAGATCGCTGAGATAGGTGCCTCACTGATTAAGCATTGGTAACTG
TCAGACCAAGTTTACTCATATATACTTTAGATTGATTTAAAACTTCATTTTTAATTTAAAAGGATCTAGG
TGAAGATCCTTTTTGATAATCTCATGACCAAAATCCCTTAACGTGAGTTTTCGTTCCACTGAGCGTCAGA
CCCCGTAGAAAAGATCAAAGGATCTTCTTGAGATCCTTTTTTTCTGCGCGTAATCTGCTGCTTGCAAACA
AAAAAACCACCGCTACCAGCGGTGGTTTGTTTGCCGGATCAAGAGCTACCAACTCTTTTTCCGAAGGTAA
CTGGCTTCAGCAGAGCGCAGATACCAAATACTGTTCTTCTAGTGTAGCCGTAGTTAGGCCACCACTTCAA
GAACTCTGTAGCACCGCCTACATACCTCGCTCTGCTAATCCTGTTACCAGTGGCTGCTGCCAGTGGCGAT
AAGTCGTGTCTTACCGGGTTGGACTCAAGACGATAGTTACCGGATAAGGCGCAGCGGTCGGGCTGAACGG
GGGGTTCGTGCACACAGCCCAGCTTGGAGCGAACGACCTACACCGAACTGAGATACCTACAGCGTGAGCT
ATGAGAAAGCGCCACGCTTCCCGAAGGGAGAAAGGCGGACAGGTATCCGGTAAGCGGCAGGGTCGGAACA
GGAGAGCGCACGAGGGAGCTTCCAGGGGGAAACGCCTGGTATCTTTATAGTCCTGTCGGGTTTCGCCACC
TCTGACTTGAGCGTCGATTTTTGTGATGCTCGTCAGGGGGGCGGAGCCTATGGAAAAACGCCAGCAACGC
GGCCTTTTTACGGTTCCTGGCCTTTTGCTGGCCTTTTGCTCACATGTTCTTTCCTGCGTTATCCCCTGAT
TCTGTGGATAACCGTATTACCGCCTTTGAGTGAGCTGATACCGCTCGCCGCAGCCGAACGACCGAGCGCA
GCGAGTCAGTGAGCGAGGAAGCGGAAGAGCGCCCAATACGCAAACCGCCTCTCCCCGCGCGTTGGCCGAT
TCATTAATGCAGCTGGCACGACAGGTTTCCCGACTGGAAAGCGGGCAGTGAGCGCAACGCAATTAATGTG
AGTTAGCTCACTCATTAGGCACCCCAGGCTTTACACTTTATGCTTCCGGCTCGTATGTTGTGTGGAATTG
TGAGCGGATAACAATTTCACACAGGAAACAGCTATGACCATGATTACGCCAAGCGCGCAATTAACCCTCA
CTAAAGGGAACAAAAGCTGGAGCTGCAAGCTTAATGTAGTCTTATGCAATACTCTTGTAGTCTTGCAACA
TGGTAACGATGAGTTAGCAACATGCCTTACAAGGAGAGAAAAAGCACCGTGCATGCCGATTGGTGGAAGT
AAGGTGGTACGATCGTGCCTTATTAGGAAGGCAACAGACGGGTCTGACATGGATTGGACGAACCACTGAA
TTGCCGCATTGCAGAGATATTGTATTTAAGTGCCTAGCTCGATACATAAACGGGTCTCTCTGGTTAGACC
AGATCTGAGCCTGGGAGCTCTCTGGCTAACTAGGGAACCCACTGCTTAAGCCTCAATAAAGCTTGCCTTG
AGTGCTTCAAGTAGTGTGTGCCCGTCTGTTGTGTGACTCTGGTAACTAGAGATCCCTCAGACCCTTTTAG
TCAGTGTGGAAAATCTCTAGCAGTGGCGCCCGAACAGGGACTTGAAAGCGAAAGGGAAACCAGAGGAGCT
CTCTCGACGCAGGACTCGGCTTGCTGAAGCGCGCACGGCAAGAGGCGAGGGGCGGCGACTGGTGAGTACG
CCAAAAATTTTGACTAGCGGAGGCTAGAAGGAGAGAGATGGGTGCGAGAGCGTCAGTATTAAGCGGGGGA
GAATTAGATCGCGATGGGAAAAAATTCGGTTAAGGCCAGGGGGAAAGAAAAAATATAAATTAAAACATAT
AGTATGGGCAAGCAGGGAGCTAGAACGATTCGCAGTTAATCCTGGCCTGTTAGAAACATCAGAAGGCTGT
AGACAAATACTGGGACAGCTACAACCATCCCTTCAGACAGGATCAGAAGAACTTAGATCATTATATAATA
CAGTAGCAACCCTCTATTGTGTGCATCAAAGGATAGAGATAAAAGACACCAAGGAAGCTTTAGACAAGAT
AGAGGAAGAGCAAAACAAAAGTAAGACCACCGCACAGCAAGCGGCCGCTGATCTTCAGACCTGGAGGAGG
AGATATGAGGGACAATTGGAGAAGTGAATTATATAAATATAAAGTAGTAAAAATTGAACCATTAGGAGTA
GCACCCACCAAGGCAAAGAGAAGAGTGGTGCAGAGAGAAAAAAGAGCAGTGGGAATAGGAGCTTTGTTCC
TTGGGTTCTTGGGAGCAGCAGGAAGCACTATGGGCGCAGCGTCAATGACGCTGACGGTACAGGCCAGACA
ATTATTGTCTGGTATAGTGCAGCAGCAGAACAATTTGCTGAGGGCTATTGAGGCGCAACAGCATCTGTTG
CAACTCACAGTCTGGGGCATCAAGCAGCTCCAGGCAAGAATCCTGGCTGTGGAAAGATACCTAAAGGATC
AACAGCTCCTGGGGATTTGGGGTTGCTCTGGAAAACTCATTTGCACCACTGCTGTGCCTTGGAATGCTAG
TTGGAGTAATAAATCTCTGGAACAGATTTGGAATCACACGACCTGGATGGAGTGGGACAGAGAAATTAAC
AATTACACAAGCTTAATACACTCCTTAATTGAAGAATCGCAAAACCAGCAAGAAAAGAATGAACAAGAAT
TATTGGAATTAGATAAATGGGCAAGTTTGTGGAATTGGTTTAACATAACAAATTGGCTGTGGTATATAAA
ATTATTCATAATGATAGTAGGAGGCTTGGTAGGTTTAAGAATAGTTTTTGCTGTACTTTCTATAGTGAAT
AGAGTTAGGCAGGGATATTCACCATTATCGTTTCAGACCCACCTCCCAACCCCGAGGGGACCCGACAGGC
CCGAAGGAATAGAAGAAGAAGGTGGAGAGAGAGACAGAGACAGATCCATTCGATTAGTGAACGGATCTCG
ACGGTATCGGTTAACTTTTAAAAGAAAAGGGGGGATTGGGGGGTACAGTGCAGGGGAAAGAATAGTAGAC
ATAATAGCAACAGACATACAAACTAAAGAATTACAAAAACAAATTACAAAAATTCAAAATTTTATCGATC
ACGAGACTAGCCTCGAGCTGGCTGCAGTAACGCCATTTTGCAAGGCATGGAAAAATACCAAACCAAGAAT
AGAGAAGTTCAGATCAAGGGCGGGTACATGAAAATAGCTAACGTTGGGCCAAACAGGATATCTGCGGTGA
GCAGTTTCGGCCCCGGCCCGGGGCCAAGAACAGATGGTCACCGCAGTTTCGGCCCCGGCCCGAGGCCAAG
AACAGATGGTCCCCAGATATGGCCCAACCCTCAGCAGTTTCTTAAGACCCATCAGATGTTTCCAGGCTCC
CCCAAGGACCTGAAATGACCCTGCGCCTTATTTGAATTAACCAATCAGCCTGCTTCTCGCTTCTGTTCGC
GCGCTTCTGCTTCCCGAGCTCTATAAAAGAGCTCACAACCCCTCACTCGGCGCGCCAGTCCTCCGACAGA
CTGAGTCGGCCGGTCGAATCAAGCTTATCGATACCGTCGACGGATCCGCTAGCCCGCGGTTCGAAATGAG
GCAGCCACCTGGCGAGTCTGACATGGCTGTCAGCGACGCGCTGCTCCCATCTTTCTCCACGTTCGCGTCT
GGCCCGGCGGGAAGGGAGAAGACACTGCGTCAAGCAGGTGCCCCGAATAACCGCTGGCGGGAGGAGCTCT
CCCACATGAAGCGACTTCCCCCAGTGCTTCCCGGCCGCCCCTATGACCTGGCGGCGGCGACCGTGGCCAC
AGACCTGGAGAGCGGCGGAGCCGGTGCGGCTTGCGGCGGTAGCAACCTGGCGCCCCTACCTCGGAGAGAG
ACCGAGGAGTTCAACGATCTCCTGGACCTGGACTTTATTCTCTCCAATTCGCTGACCCATCCTCCGGAGT
CAGTGGCCGCCACCGTGTCCTCGTCAGCGTCAGCCTCCTCTTCGTCGTCGCCGTCGAGCAGCGGCCCTGC
CAGCGCGCCCTCCACCTGCAGCTTCACCTATCCGATCCGGGCCGGGAACGACCCGGGCGTGGCGCCGGGC
GGCACGGGCGGAGGCCTCCTCTATGGCAGGGAGTCCGCTCCCCCTCCGACGGCTCCCTTCAACCTGGCGG
ACATCAACGACGTGAGCCCCTCGGGCGGCTTCGTGGCCGAGCTCCTGCGGCCAGAATTGGACCCGGTGTA
CATTCCGCCGCAGCAGCCGCAGCCGCCAGGTGGCGGGCTGATGGGCAAGTTCGTGCTGAAGGCGTCGCTG
AGCGCCCCTGGCAGCGAGTACGGCAGCCCGTCGGTCATCAGCGTCAGCAAAGGCAGCCCTGACGGCAGCC
ACCCGGTGGTGGTGGCGCCCTACAACGGCGGGCCGCCGCGCACGTGCCCCAAGATCAAGCAGGAGGCGGT
CTCTTCGTGCACCCACTTGGGCGCTGGACCCCCTCTCAGCAATGGCCACCGGCCGGCTGCACACGACTTC
CCCCTGGGGCGGCAGCTCCCCAGCAGGACTACCCCGACCCTGGGTCTTGAGGAAGTGCTGAGCAGCAGGG
ACTGTCACCCTGCCCTGCCGCTTCCTCCCGGCTTCCATCCCCACCCGGGGCCCAATTACCCATCCTTCCT
GCCCGATCAGATGCAGCCGCAAGTCCCGCCGCTCCATTACCAAGAGCTCATGCCACCCGGTTCCTGCATG
CCAGAGGAGCCCAAGCCAAAGAGGGGAAGACGATCGTGGCCCCGGAAAAGGACCGCCACCCACACTTGTG
ATTACGCGGGCTGCGGCAAAACCTACACAAAGAGTTCCCATCTCAAGGCACACCTGCGAACCCACACAGG
TGAGAAACCTTACCACTGTGACTGGGACGGCTGTGGATGGAAATTCGCCCGCTCAGATGAACTGACCAGG
CACTACCGTAAACACACGGGGCACCGCCCGTTCCAGTGCCAAAAATGCGACCGAGCATTTTCCAGGTCGG
ACCACCTCGCCTTACACATGAAGAGGCATTTTTAAACCGGTCGGATCCCCCGGGCTGCAGGAATTCGAGC
ATCTTACCGCCATTTATTCCCATATTTGTTCTGTTTTTCTTGATTTGGGTATACATTTAAATGTTAATAA
AACAAAATGGTGGGGCAATCATTTACATTTTTAGGGATATGTAATTACTAGTTCAGGTGTATTGCCACAA
GACAAACATGTTAAGAAACTTTCCCGTTATTTACGCTCTGTTCCTGTTAATCAACCTCTGGATTACAAAA
TTTGTGAAAGATTGACTGATATTCTTAACTATGTTGCTCCTTTTACGCTGTGTGGATATGCTGCTTTAAT
GCCTCTGTATCATGCTATTGCTTCCCGTACGGCTTTCGTTTTCTCCTCCTTGTATAAATCCTGGTTGCTG
TCTCTTTATGAGGAGTTGTGGCCCGTTGTCCGTCAACGTGGCGTGGTGTGCTCTGTGTTTGCTGACGCAA
CCCCCACTGGCTGGGGCATTGCCACCACCTGTCAACTCCTTTCTGGGACTTTCGCTTTCCCCCTCCCGAT
CGCCACGGCAGAACTCATCGCCGCCTGCCTTGCCCGCTGCTGGACAGGGGCTAGGTTGCTGGGCACTGAT
AATTCCGTGGTGTTGTCGGGGAAGCTGACGTCCTTTGCAATTCGATATCAAGCTGTACCTTCTAGATGTA
CACATCGCGGAGCGCTTCTAGACCAATGACTTACAAGGCAGCTGTAGATCTTAGCCACTTTTTAAAAGAA
AAGGGGGGACTGGAAGGGCTAATTCACTCCCAACGAAGACAAGATCTGCTTTTTGCTTGTACTGGGTCTC
TCTGGTTAGACCAGATCTGAGCCTGGGAGCTCTCTGGCTAACTAGGGAACCCACTGCTTAAGCCTCAATA
AAGCTTGCCTTGAGTGCTTCAAGTAGTGTGTGCCCGTCTGTTGTGTGACTCTGGTAACTAGAGATCCCTC
AGACCCTTTTAGTCAGTGTGGAAAATCTCTAGCAGTAGTAGTTCATGTCATCTTATTATTCAGTATTTAT
AACTTGCAAAGAAATGAATATCAGAGAGTGAGAGGAACTTGTTTATTGCAGCTTATAATGGTTACAAATA
AAGCAATAGCATCACAAATTTCACAAATAAAGCATTTTTTTCACTGCATTCTAGTTGTGGTTTGTCCAAA
CTCATCAATGTATCTTATCATGTCTGGCTCTAGCTATCCCGCCCCTAACTCCGCCCATCCCGCCCCTAAC
TCCGCCCAGTTCCGCCCATTCTCCGCCCCATGGCTGACTAATTTTTTTT
