>Addgene plasmid #219022 | SFFV-KLF4-Brd 41 | depositor partial sequence | sequence record 427546 | TF ORF
ATGAGGCAGCCACCTGGCGAGTCTGACATGGCTGTCAGCGACGCGCTGCTCCCATCTTTCTCCACGTTCG
CGTCTGGCCCGGCGGGAAGGGAGAAGACACTGCGTCAAGCAGGTGCCCCGAATAACCGCTGGCGGGAGGA
GCTCTCCCACATGAAGCGACTTCCCCCAGTGCTTCCCGGCCGCCCCTATGACCTGGCGGCGGCGACCGTG
GCCACAGACCTGGAGAGCGGCGGAGCCGGTGCGGCTTGCGGCGGTAGCAACCTGGCGCCCCTACCTCGGA
GAGAGACCGAGGAGTTCAACGATCTCCTGGACCTGGACTTTATTCTCTCCAATTCGCTGACCCATCCTCC
GGAGTCAGTGGCCGCCACCGTGTCCTCGTCAGCGTCAGCCTCCTCTTCGTCGTCGCCGTCGAGCAGCGGC
CCTGCCAGCGCGCCCTCCACCTGCAGCTTCACCTATCCGATCCGGGCCGGGAACGACCCGGGCGTGGCGC
CGGGCGGCACGGGCGGAGGCCTCCTCTATGGCAGGGAGTCCGCTCCCCCTCCGACGGCTCCCTTCAACCT
GGCGGACATCAACGACGTGAGCCCCTCGGGCGGCTTCGTGGCCGAGCTCCTGCGGCCAGAATTGGACCCG
GTGTACATTCCGCCGCAGCAGCCGCAGCCGCCAGGTGGCGGGCTGATGGGCAAGTTCGTGCTGAAGGCGT
CGCTGAGCGCCCCTGGCAGCGAGTACGGCAGCCCGTCGGTCATCAGCGTCAGCAAAGGCAGCCCTGACGG
CAGCCACCCGGTGGTGGTGGCGCCCTACAACGGCGGGCCGCCGCGCACGTGCCCCAAGATCAAGCAGGAG
GCGGTCTCTTCGTGCACCCACTTGGGCGCTGGACCCCCTCTCAGCAATGGCCACCGGCCGGCTGCACACG
ACTTCCCCCTGGGGCGGCAGCTCCCCAGCAGGACTACCCCGACCCTGGGTCTTGAGGAAGTGCTGAGCAG
CAGGGACTGTCACCCTGCCCTGCCGCTTCCTCCCGGCTTCCATCCCCACCCGGGGCCCAATTACCCATCC
TTCCTGCCCGATCAGATGCAGCCGCAAGTCCCGCCGCTCCATTACCAAGAGCTCATGCCACCCGGTTCCT
GCATGCCAGAGGAGCCCAAGCCAAAGAGGGGAAGACGATCGTGGCCCCGGAAAAGGACCGCCACCCACAC
TTGTGATTACGCGGGCTGCGGCAAAACCTACACAAAGAGTTCCCATCTCAAGGCACACCTGCGAACCCAC
ACAGGTGAGAAACCTTACCACTGTGACTGGGACGGCTGTGGATGGAAATTCGCCCGCTCAGATGAACTGA
CCAGGCACTACCGTAAACACACGGGGCACCGCCCGTTCCAGTGCCAAAAATGCGACCGAGCATTTTCCAG
GTCGGACCACCTCGCCTTACACATGAAGAGGCATTTTTAA
