>Addgene plasmid #219022 | SFFV-KLF4-Brd 41 | depositor partial sequence | sequence record 427547 | Barcode sequence
TGTACACATCGCGGAGCGCT
